Addgene plasmid #77783: ACVRL1 gRNA (BRDN0001147340)
Purpose: 3rd generation lentiviral gRNA plasmid targeting human ACVRL1
Depositing lab: John Doench & David Root. Depositing organization: Broad Institute. Publication: Optimized sgRNA design to maximize activity and minimize off-target effects of CRISPR-Cas9. Doench JG, Fusi N, Sullender M, Hegde M, Vaimberg EW, Donovan KF, Smith I, Tothova Z, Wilen C, Orchard R, Virgin HW, Listgarten J, Root DE. Nat Biotechnol. 2016 Jan 18. doi: 10.1038/nbt.3437. PubMed 26780180.
Backbone
  Vector backbone: lentiGuide-Puro
  Backbone manufacturer: Zhang Lab (Addgene plasmid # 52963)
  Vector type: Mammalian Expression, Lentiviral, CRISPR
  Selectable markers: Puromycin
Growth in bacteria
  Bacterial resistance: Ampicillin, 100 μg/mL
  Growth temperature: 37°C
  Growth strain: DH5alpha
  Copy number: High Copy
Gene/Insert
  Gene/Insert name: ACVRL1 (alt names: ACVRL1; NM_000020.2)
  gRNA/shRNA sequence: CCAGGACTGTTCATCCCTCG
  Species: H. sapiens (human)
  Entrez Gene: ACVRL1 (a.k.a. ACVRLK1, ALK-1, ALK1, HHT, HHT2, ORW2, SKR3, TSR-I)
  Promoter: hU6
  Cloning method: Unknown
  Sequencing primers: 5′ U6-F; 3′ pS2-R
Terms and licenses: Academic/Nonprofit Terms; Industry Terms: Not Available to Industry
Depositor comments: The gRNA was designed to target the following Genbank reference sequence(s): NM_000020.2,NM_001077401.1. Note that this plasmid does NOT contain Cas9. It should be used in conjunction with lentiCas9-Blast (Addgene #52962) or otherwise with cell lines already expressing Cas9. Browse the full kinome gRNA library at http://www.addgene.org/pooled-library/broadgpp-human-kinome/ or visit http://www.broadinstitute.org/rnai/public/ for detailed protocols and information.
How to cite: ACVRL1 gRNA (BRDN0001147340) was a gift from John Doench & David Root (Addgene plasmid # 77783 ; http://n2t.net/addgene:77783 ; RRID:Addgene_77783)
