[The description below was written by a language model from this plasmid's Addgene catalogue record and pLannotate feature annotations shown in this document.]
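Description:
ACVRL1 gRNA (BRDN0001147340) is a third-generation lentiviral guide RNA plasmid built on the lentiGuide-Puro backbone, designed to direct Streptococcus pyogenes Cas9 to the human ACVRL1 gene (also known as ALK1), which encodes an activin receptor-like kinase. It is propagated in E. coli as a high-copy plasmid through a ColE1/pUC-type origin with ampicillin selection from the β-lactamase gene. The backbone also carries an f1 origin, an SV40 origin and poly(A) signal, and remnants of lac and phage promoter elements.

The lentiviral transfer cassette begins with an RSV promoter fused to a truncated HIV-1 5' LTR, which makes genomic RNA production Tat-independent. This is followed by the Ψ packaging signal, a partial gag sequence, and the Rev response element for Rev-dependent nuclear export. It ends in a self-inactivating ΔU3 3' LTR. Within this unit, the human U6 RNA polymerase III promoter drives the ACVRL1-specific spacer joined to the SpCas9 gRNA scaffold. A cPPT/CTS element sits just downstream to aid nuclear import of the viral genome. A separate EF-1α promoter, annotated as the core promoter plus intron A, expresses puromycin N-acetyltransferase so that transduced mammalian cells can be selected. A WPRE follows to enhance transcript expression.

The plasmid does not encode Cas9, so it must be paired with a separate Cas9 vector such as lentiCas9-Blast or used in cells that already express the nuclease. The guide was designed against two ACVRL1 reference transcripts using optimized sgRNA design rules and belongs to a human kinome gRNA collection, making it suited to targeted ACVRL1 knockout or follow-up of screening results.
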