Features (pLannotate 1.2.2; 29 found; start..end, strand, type, name):
     14..80      +  CDS            small t antigen (fragment): SV40 (simian virus 40) small t antigen
    106..317     +  promoter       EF-1α core promoter: core promoter for human elongation factor EF-1α
    318..1256    +  intron         EF-1α intron A: intron upstream of the start codon of human EF-1α
   1278..1877    +  CDS            PuroR (fragment): puromycin N-acetyltransferase; pac from Streptomyces; confers resistance to puromycin
   1893..2481    +  misc_feature   WPRE: woodchuck hepatitis virus posttranscriptional regulatory element
   2532..2551    +  misc_feature   cPPT/CTS (fragment): central polypurine tract and central termination sequence of HIV-1
   2553..2786    +  LTR            3' LTR (ΔU3): self-inactivating 3' long terminal repeat (LTR) from HIV-1
   2864..2985    +  polyA_signal   SV40 poly(A) signal: SV40 polyadenylation signal
   3025..3160    +  rep_origin     SV40 ori: SV40 origin of replication
   3181..3199    -  promoter       T7 promoter: promoter for bacteriophage T7 RNA polymerase
   3207..3362    +  CDS            lacZα (fragment): LacZα fragment of β-galactosidase; lacZ fragment
   3367..3795    +  rep_origin     f1 ori (sequence partly withheld): f1 bacteriophage origin of replication; arrow indicates direction of (+) strand synthesis
   3848..3952    +  promoter       AmpR promoter: bla
   3953..4813    +  CDS            AmpR: β-lactamase; bla; confers resistance to ampicillin, carbenicillin, and related antibiotics
   4984..5572    +  rep_origin     ori: high-copy-number ColE1/pMB1/pBR322/pUC origin of replication
   5755..5847    +  CDS            lacI (fragment): lac repressor; lacI; The lac repressor binds to the lac operator to inhibit transcription in E. coli. This inhibition can be relieved by adding lactose or isopropyl-β-D-thiogalactopyranoside (IPTG).
   5860..5881    +  protein_bind   CAP binding site: CAP binding activates transcription in the presence of cAMP. E. coli catabolite activator protein
   5896..5926    +  promoter       lac promoter: promoter for the E. coli lac operon
   5934..5950    +  protein_bind   lac operator: The lac repressor binds to the lac operator to inhibit transcription in E. coli. This inhibition can be relieved by adding lactose or isopropyl-β-D-thiogalactopyranoside (IPTG). lac repressor encoded by lacI
   5995..6013    +  promoter       T3 promoter: promoter for bacteriophage T3 RNA polymerase
   6041..6267    +  promoter       RSV promoter: Rous sarcoma virus enhancer/promoter
   6268..6448    +  LTR            5' LTR (truncated): truncated 5' long terminal repeat (LTR) from HIV-1
   6495..6620    +  misc_feature   HIV-1 Ψ: packaging signal of human immunodeficiency virus type 1
   6604..6967    +  CDS            HIV-1 gag (fragment): gag protein from human immunodeficiency virus 1; gag
   7113..7346    +  misc_feature   RRE: The Rev response element (RRE) of HIV-1 allows for Rev-dependent mRNA export from the nucleus to the cytoplasm.
   7723..7749    +  CDS            Rev (fragment): human immunodeficiency virus 1 (HIV-1) Rev protein; rev; enhances nuclear export of unspliced and incompletely spliced viral mRNAs
   7753..7993    +  promoter       U6 promoter: RNA polymerase III promoter for human U6 snRNA
   8023..8098    +  misc_RNA       gRNA scaffold: guide RNA scaffold for the Streptococcus pyogenes CRISPR/Cas9 system
   8154..8271    +  misc_feature   cPPT/CTS: central polypurine tract and central termination sequence of HIV-1
>Addgene plasmid #77783 | ACVRL1 gRNA (BRDN0001147340) | addgene full sequence | sequence record 189052 | Addgene Assembled Sequence
CCCGGGTGCAAAGATGGATAAAGTTTTAAACAGAGAGGAATCTTTGCAGCTAATGGACCTTCTAGGTCTT
GAAAGGAGTGGGAATTGGCTCCGGTGCCCGTCAGTGGGCAGAGCGCACATCGCCCACAGTCCCCGAGAAG
TTGGGGGGAGGGGTCGGCAATTGATCCGGTGCCTAGAGAAGGTGGCGCGGGGTAAACTGGGAAAGTGATG
TCGTGTACTGGCTCCGCCTTTTTCCCGAGGGTGGGGGAGAACCGTATATAAGTGCAGTAGTCGCCGTGAA
CGTTCTTTTTCGCAACGGGTTTGCCGCCAGAACACAGGTAAGTGCCGTGTGTGGTTCCCGCGGGCCTGGC
CTCTTTACGGGTTATGGCCCTTGCGTGCCTTGAATTACTTCCACCTGGCTGCAGTACGTGATTCTTGATC
CCGAGCTTCGGGTTGGAAGTGGGTGGGAGAGTTCGAGGCCTTGCGCTTAAGGAGCCCCTTCGCCTCGTGC
TTGAGTTGAGGCCTGGCCTGGGCGCTGGGGCCGCCGCGTGCGAATCTGGTGGCACCTTCGCGCCTGTCTC
GCTGCTTTCGATAAGTCTCTAGCCATTTAAAATTTTTGATGACCTGCTGCGACGCTTTTTTTCTGGCAAG
ATAGTCTTGTAAATGCGGGCCAAGATCTGCACACTGGTATTTCGGTTTTTGGGGCCGCGGGCGGCGACGG
GGCCCGTGCGTCCCAGCGCACATGTTCGGCGAGGCGGGGCCTGCGAGCGCGGCCACCGAGAATCGGACGG
GGGTAGTCTCAAGCTGGCCGGCCTGCTCTGGTGCCTGGCCTCGCGCCGCCGTGTATCGCCCCGCCCTGGG
CGGCAAGGCTGGCCCGGTCGGCACCAGTTGCGTGAGCGGAAAGATGGCCGCTTCCCGGCCCTGCTGCAGG
GAGCTCAAAATGGAGGACGCGGCGCTCGGGAGAGCGGGCGGGTGAGTCACCCACACAAAGGAAAAGGGCC
TTTCCGTCCTCAGCCGTCGCTTCATGTGACTCCACGGAGTACCGGGCGCCGTCCAGGCACCTCGATTAGT
TCTCGAGCTTTTGGAGTACGTCGTCTTTAGGTTGGGGGGAGGGGTTTTATGCGATGGAGTTTCCCCACAC
TGAGTGGGTGGAGACTGAAGTTAGGCCAGCTTGGCACTTGATGTAATTCTCCTTGGAATTTGCCCTTTTT
GAGTTTGGATCTTGGTTCATTCTCAAGCCTCAGACAGTGGTTCAAAGTTTTTTTCTTCCATTTCAGGTGT
CGTGACGTACGGCCACCATGACCGAGTACAAGCCCACGGTGCGCCTCGCCACCCGCGACGACGTCCCCAG
GGCCGTACGCACCCTCGCCGCCGCGTTCGCCGACTACCCCGCCACGCGCCACACCGTCGATCCGGACCGC
CACATCGAGCGGGTCACCGAGCTGCAAGAACTCTTCCTCACGCGCGTCGGGCTCGACATCGGCAAGGTGT
GGGTCGCGGACGACGGCGCCGCCGTGGCGGTCTGGACCACGCCGGAGAGCGTCGAAGCGGGGGCGGTGTT
CGCCGAGATCGGCCCGCGCATGGCCGAGTTGAGCGGTTCCCGGCTGGCCGCGCAGCAACAGATGGAAGGC
CTCCTGGCGCCGCACCGGCCCAAGGAGCCCGCGTGGTTCCTGGCCACCGTCGGAGTCTCGCCCGACCACC
AGGGCAAGGGTCTGGGCAGCGCCGTCGTGCTCCCCGGAGTGGAGGCGGCCGAGCGCGCCGGGGTGCCCGC
CTTCCTGGAGACCTCCGCGCCCCGCAACCTCCCCTTCTACGAGCGGCTCGGCTTCACCGTCACCGCCGAC
GTCGAGGTGCCCGAAGGACCGCGCACCTGGTGCATGACCCGCAAGCCCGGTGCCTGAACGCGTTAAGTCG
ACAATCAACCTCTGGATTACAAAATTTGTGAAAGATTGACTGGTATTCTTAACTATGTTGCTCCTTTTAC
GCTATGTGGATACGCTGCTTTAATGCCTTTGTATCATGCTATTGCTTCCCGTATGGCTTTCATTTTCTCC
TCCTTGTATAAATCCTGGTTGCTGTCTCTTTATGAGGAGTTGTGGCCCGTTGTCAGGCAACGTGGCGTGG
TGTGCACTGTGTTTGCTGACGCAACCCCCACTGGTTGGGGCATTGCCACCACCTGTCAGCTCCTTTCCGG
GACTTTCGCTTTCCCCCTCCCTATTGCCACGGCGGAACTCATCGCCGCCTGCCTTGCCCGCTGCTGGACA
GGGGCTCGGCTGTTGGGCACTGACAATTCCGTGGTGTTGTCGGGGAAATCATCGTCCTTTCCTTGGCTGC
TCGCCTGTGTTGCCACCTGGATTCTGCGCGGGACGTCCTTCTGCTACGTCCCTTCGGCCCTCAATCCAGC
GGACCTTCCTTCCCGCGGCCTGCTGCCGGCTCTGCGGCCTCTTCCGCGTCTTCGCCTTCGCCCTCAGACG
AGTCGGATCTCCCTTTGGGCCGCCTCCCCGCGTCGACTTTAAGACCAATGACTTACAAGGCAGCTGTAGA
TCTTAGCCACTTTTTAAAAGAAAAGGGGGGACTGGAAGGGCTAATTCACTCCCAACGAAGACAAGATCTG
CTTTTTGCTTGTACTGGGTCTCTCTGGTTAGACCAGATCTGAGCCTGGGAGCTCTCTGGCTAACTAGGGA
ACCCACTGCTTAAGCCTCAATAAAGCTTGCCTTGAGTGCTTCAAGTAGTGTGTGCCCGTCTGTTGTGTGA
CTCTGGTAACTAGAGATCCCTCAGACCCTTTTAGTCAGTGTGGAAAATCTCTAGCAGTACGTATAGTAGT
TCATGTCATCTTATTATTCAGTATTTATAACTTGCAAAGAAATGAATATCAGAGAGTGAGAGGAACTTGT
TTATTGCAGCTTATAATGGTTACAAATAAAGCAATAGCATCACAAATTTCACAAATAAAGCATTTTTTTC
ACTGCATTCTAGTTGTGGTTTGTCCAAACTCATCAATGTATCTTATCATGTCTGGCTCTAGCTATCCCGC
CCCTAACTCCGCCCATCCCGCCCCTAACTCCGCCCAGTTCCGCCCATTCTCCGCCCCATGGCTGACTAAT
TTTTTTTATTTATGCAGAGGCCGAGGCCGCCTCGGCCTCTGAGCTATTCCAGAAGTAGTGAGGAGGCTTT
TTTGGAGGCCTAGGGACGTACCCAATTCGCCCTATAGTGAGTCGTATTACGCGCGCTCACTGGCCGTCGT
TTTACAACGTCGTGACTGGGAAAACCCTGGCGTTACCCAACTTAATCGCCTTGCAGCACATCCCCCTTTC
GCCAGCTGGCGTAATAGCGAAGAGGCCCGCACCGATCGCCCTTCCCAACAGTTGCGCAGCCTGAATGGCG
AATGGG
[124 nt withheld, positions 3367-3490]
C
[91 nt withheld, positions 3492-3582]
A
[49 nt withheld, positions 3584-3632]
CCTTTGACGTTGGAGTCCACGTTCTTT
[37 nt withheld, positions 3660-3696]
ACCCTATCTCGGTCTATTCTTTTGATTTATAAGGGATTTTGCCGATTTCGGCCTATTGGTTAAAAAATGA
GCTGATTTAACAAAAATTTAACGCGAATTTTAACAAAATATTAACGCTTACAATTTAGGTGGCACTTTTC
GGGGAAATGTGCGCGGAACCCCTATTTGTTTATTTTTCTAAATACATTCAAATATGTATCCGCTCATGAG
ACAATAACCCTGATAAATGCTTCAATAATATTGAAAAAGGAAGAGTATGAGTATTCAACATTTCCGTGTC
GCCCTTATTCCCTTTTTTGCGGCATTTTGCCTTCCTGTTTTTGCTCACCCAGAAACGCTGGTGAAAGTAA
AAGATGCTGAAGATCAGTTGGGTGCACGAGTGGGTTACATCGAACTGGATCTCAACAGCGGTAAGATCCT
TGAGAGTTTTCGCCCCGAAGAACGTTTTCCAATGATGAGCACTTTTAAAGTTCTGCTATGTGGCGCGGTA
TTATCCCGTATTGACGCCGGGCAAGAGCAACTCGGTCGCCGCATACACTATTCTCAGAATGACTTGGTTG
AGTACTCACCAGTCACAGAAAAGCATCTTACGGATGGCATGACAGTAAGAGAATTATGCAGTGCTGCCAT
AACCATGAGTGATAACACTGCGGCCAACTTACTTCTGACAACGATCGGAGGACCGAAGGAGCTAACCGCT
TTTTTGCACAACATGGGGGATCATGTAACTCGCCTTGATCGTTGGGAACCGGAGCTGAATGAAGCCATAC
CAAACGACGAGCGTGACACCACGATGCCTGTAGCAATGGCAACAACGTTGCGCAAACTATTAACTGGCGA
ACTACTTACTCTAGCTTCCCGGCAACAATTAATAGACTGGATGGAGGCGGATAAAGTTGCAGGACCACTT
CTGCGCTCGGCCCTTCCGGCTGGCTGGTTTATTGCTGATAAATCTGGAGCCGGTGAGCGTGGGTCTCGCG
GTATCATTGCAGCACTGGGGCCAGATGGTAAGCCCTCCCGTATCGTAGTTATCTACACGACGGGGAGTCA
GGCAACTATGGATGAACGAAATAGACAGATCGCTGAGATAGGTGCCTCACTGATTAAGCATTGGTAACTG
TCAGACCAAGTTTACTCATATATACTTTAGATTGATTTAAAACTTCATTTTTAATTTAAAAGGATCTAGG
TGAAGATCCTTTTTGATAATCTCATGACCAAAATCCCTTAACGTGAGTTTTCGTTCCACTGAGCGTCAGA
CCCCGTAGAAAAGATCAAAGGATCTTCTTGAGATCCTTTTTTTCTGCGCGTAATCTGCTGCTTGCAAACA
AAAAAACCACCGCTACCAGCGGTGGTTTGTTTGCCGGATCAAGAGCTACCAACTCTTTTTCCGAAGGTAA
CTGGCTTCAGCAGAGCGCAGATACCAAATACTGTTCTTCTAGTGTAGCCGTAGTTAGGCCACCACTTCAA
GAACTCTGTAGCACCGCCTACATACCTCGCTCTGCTAATCCTGTTACCAGTGGCTGCTGCCAGTGGCGAT
AAGTCGTGTCTTACCGGGTTGGACTCAAGACGATAGTTACCGGATAAGGCGCAGCGGTCGGGCTGAACGG
GGGGTTCGTGCACACAGCCCAGCTTGGAGCGAACGACCTACACCGAACTGAGATACCTACAGCGTGAGCT
ATGAGAAAGCGCCACGCTTCCCGAAGGGAGAAAGGCGGACAGGTATCCGGTAAGCGGCAGGGTCGGAACA
GGAGAGCGCACGAGGGAGCTTCCAGGGGGAAACGCCTGGTATCTTTATAGTCCTGTCGGGTTTCGCCACC
TCTGACTTGAGCGTCGATTTTTGTGATGCTCGTCAGGGGGGCGGAGCCTATGGAAAAACGCCAGCAACGC
GGCCTTTTTACGGTTCCTGGCCTTTTGCTGGCCTTTTGCTCACATGTTCTTTCCTGCGTTATCCCCTGAT
TCTGTGGATAACCGTATTACCGCCTTTGAGTGAGCTGATACCGCTCGCCGCAGCCGAACGACCGAGCGCA
GCGAGTCAGTGAGCGAGGAAGCGGAAGAGCGCCCAATACGCAAACCGCCTCTCCCCGCGCGTTGGCCGAT
TCATTAATGCAGCTGGCACGACAGGTTTCCCGACTGGAAAGCGGGCAGTGAGCGCAACGCAATTAATGTG
AGTTAGCTCACTCATTAGGCACCCCAGGCTTTACACTTTATGCTTCCGGCTCGTATGTTGTGTGGAATTG
TGAGCGGATAACAATTTCACACAGGAAACAGCTATGACCATGATTACGCCAAGCGCGCAATTAACCCTCA
CTAAAGGGAACAAAAGCTGGAGCTGCAAGCTTAATGTAGTCTTATGCAATACTCTTGTAGTCTTGCAACA
TGGTAACGATGAGTTAGCAACATGCCTTACAAGGAGAGAAAAAGCACCGTGCATGCCGATTGGTGGAAGT
AAGGTGGTACGATCGTGCCTTATTAGGAAGGCAACAGACGGGTCTGACATGGATTGGACGAACCACTGAA
TTGCCGCATTGCAGAGATATTGTATTTAAGTGCCTAGCTCGATACATAAACGGGTCTCTCTGGTTAGACC
AGATCTGAGCCTGGGAGCTCTCTGGCTAACTAGGGAACCCACTGCTTAAGCCTCAATAAAGCTTGCCTTG
AGTGCTTCAAGTAGTGTGTGCCCGTCTGTTGTGTGACTCTGGTAACTAGAGATCCCTCAGACCCTTTTAG
TCAGTGTGGAAAATCTCTAGCAGTGGCGCCCGAACAGGGACTTGAAAGCGAAAGGGAAACCAGAGGAGCT
CTCTCGACGCAGGACTCGGCTTGCTGAAGCGCGCACGGCAAGAGGCGAGGGGCGGCGACTGGTGAGTACG
CCAAAAATTTTGACTAGCGGAGGCTAGAAGGAGAGAGATGGGTGCGAGAGCGTCAGTATTAAGCGGGGGA
GAATTAGATCGCGATGGGAAAAAATTCGGTTAAGGCCAGGGGGAAAGAAAAAATATAAATTAAAACATAT
AGTATGGGCAAGCAGGGAGCTAGAACGATTCGCAGTTAATCCTGGCCTGTTAGAAACATCAGAAGGCTGT
AGACAAATACTGGGACAGCTACAACCATCCCTTCAGACAGGATCAGAAGAACTTAGATCATTATATAATA
CAGTAGCAACCCTCTATTGTGTGCATCAAAGGATAGAGATAAAAGACACCAAGGAAGCTTTAGACAAGAT
AGAGGAAGAGCAAAACAAAAGTAAGACCACCGCACAGCAAGCGGCCGCTGATCTTCAGACCTGGAGGAGG
AGATATGAGGGACAATTGGAGAAGTGAATTATATAAATATAAAGTAGTAAAAATTGAACCATTAGGAGTA
GCACCCACCAAGGCAAAGAGAAGAGTGGTGCAGAGAGAAAAAAGAGCAGTGGGAATAGGAGCTTTGTTCC
TTGGGTTCTTGGGAGCAGCAGGAAGCACTATGGGCGCAGCGTCAATGACGCTGACGGTACAGGCCAGACA
ATTATTGTCTGGTATAGTGCAGCAGCAGAACAATTTGCTGAGGGCTATTGAGGCGCAACAGCATCTGTTG
CAACTCACAGTCTGGGGCATCAAGCAGCTCCAGGCAAGAATCCTGGCTGTGGAAAGATACCTAAAGGATC
AACAGCTCCTGGGGATTTGGGGTTGCTCTGGAAAACTCATTTGCACCACTGCTGTGCCTTGGAATGCTAG
TTGGAGTAATAAATCTCTGGAACAGATTTGGAATCACACGACCTGGATGGAGTGGGACAGAGAAATTAAC
AATTACACAAGCTTAATACACTCCTTAATTGAAGAATCGCAAAACCAGCAAGAAAAGAATGAACAAGAAT
TATTGGAATTAGATAAATGGGCAAGTTTGTGGAATTGGTTTAACATAACAAATTGGCTGTGGTATATAAA
ATTATTCATAATGATAGTAGGAGGCTTGGTAGGTTTAAGAATAGTTTTTGCTGTACTTTCTATAGTGAAT
AGAGTTAGGCAGGGATATTCACCATTATCGTTTCAGACCCACCTCCCAACCCCGAGGGGACCCAGAGAGG
GCCTATTTCCCATGATTCCTTCATATTTGCATATACGATACAAGGCTGTTAGAGAGATAATTAGAATTAA
TTTGACTGTAAACACAAAGATATTAGTACAAAATACGTGACGTAGAAAGTAATAATTTCTTGGGTAGTTT
GCAGTTTTAAAATTATGTTTTAAAATGGACTATCATATGCTTACCGTAACTTGAAAGTATTTCGATTTCT
TGGCTTTATATATCTTGTGGAAAGGACGAAACACCGCCAGGACTGTTCATCCCTCGGTTTTAGAGCTAGA
AATAGCAAGTTAAAATAAGGCTAGTCCGTTATCAACTTGAAAAAGTGGCACCGAGTCGGTGCTTTTTTAA
GCTTGGCGTAACTAGATCTTGAGACAAATGGCAGTATTCATCCACAATTTTAAAAGAAAAGGGGGGATTG
GGGGGTACAGTGCAGGGGAAAGAATAGTAGACATAATAGCAACAGACATACAAACTAAAGAATTACAAAA
ACAAATTACAAAAATTCAAAATTTTCGGGTTTATTACAGGGACAGCAGAGATCCACTTTGGCGCCGGCTC
GAGGGGG
