>Addgene plasmid #77783 | ACVRL1 gRNA (BRDN0001147340) | depositor partial sequence | sequence record 145243 | Target Sequence
CCAGGACTGTTCATCCCTCG
