>Addgene plasmid #77783 | ACVRL1 gRNA (BRDN0001147340) | addgene partial sequence | sequence record 149730 | hU6-F 5'-GAGGGCCTATTTCCCATGATT-3'
GTGACGTAGAAAGTAATAATTTCTTGGGTAGTTTGCAGTTTTAAAATTATGTTTTAAAATGGACTATCAT
ATGCTTACCGTAACTTGAAAGTATTTCGATTTCTTGGCTTTATATATCTTGTGGAAAGGACGAAACACCG
CCAGGACTGTTCATCCCTCGGTTTTAGAGCTAGAAATAGCAAGTTAAAATAAGGCTAGTCCGTTATCAAC
TTGAAAAAGTGGCACCGAGTCGGTGCTTTTTTAAGCTTGGCGTAACTAGATCTTGAGACAAATGGCAGTA
TTCATCCACAATTTTAAAAGAAAAGGGGGGATTGGGGGGTACAGTGCAGGGGAAAGAATAGTAGACATAA
TAGCAAC
